Addgene plasmid #152985: pGBW-m4133547
Purpose: Mammalian expression plasmid for SARS-CoV-2 2'-O-ribose methyltransferase
Depositing lab: Ginkgo Bioworks & Benjie Chen. Depositing organization: Ginkgo Bioworks.
Backbone
  Vector backbone: pTwist_CMV_6
  Backbone size w/o insert (bp): 4180
  Vector type: Mammalian Expression
Growth in bacteria
  Bacterial resistance: Ampicillin, 100 μg/mL
  Growth temperature: 37°C
  Growth strain: DH5alpha
  Copy number: High Copy
Gene/Insert
  Gene/Insert name: SARS-CoV-2 2'-O-ribose methyltransferase
  Species: Severe acute respiratory syndrome coronavirus 2
  Insert size (bp): 893
  Mutation: wt
  Entrez Gene: ORF1ab (a.k.a. GU280_gp01)
  Promoter: CMV
  Tag / fusion protein: Cleavable TEV;S-tag (C terminal on backbone)
  Cloning method: Unknown
Resource information
  A portion of this plasmid was derived from a plasmid made by: GinkgoBioworks
Depositor comments: NCBI reference sequence: YP_009725311.1
How to cite: pGBW-m4133547 was a gift from Ginkgo Bioworks & Benjie Chen (Addgene plasmid # 152985 ; http://n2t.net/addgene:152985 ; RRID:Addgene_152985)
