[The description below was written by a language model from this plasmid's Addgene catalogue record and pLannotate feature annotations shown in this document.]
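Description:
pGBW-m4133547 is a mammalian expression plasmid built on the pTwist_CMV_6 backbone that carries the wild-type coding sequence for the SARS-CoV-2 2'-O-ribose methyltransferase, one of the mature products processed from the ORF1ab replicase polyprotein. The full sequence is about 5.15 kb, consisting of a roughly 4.2 kb backbone and an insert of just under 900 bp. It is maintained in E. coli through a high-copy ColE1/pUC-type origin and selected with ampicillin via the AmpR β-lactamase gene. No mammalian selection marker is annotated, which suggests transient transfection.

Expression is driven by the human cytomegalovirus immediate-early enhancer and promoter. The automated annotation picks up the enhancer plus fragmentary and truncated CMV promoter matches just upstream of the open reading frame. The ORF spans the numbering origin of the circular sequence. The annotation tool labels it only as a replicase fragment, by homology to the avian infectious bronchitis virus 1ab polyprotein; that is a homology hit to a related coronavirus, not a conflict with the catalogued SARS-CoV-2 insert. According to the catalogue, the backbone supplies a C-terminal S-tag preceded by a TEV protease cleavage site, allowing detection or affinity capture of the protein and later removal of the tag, although these elements are not separately annotated in the feature table. An SV40 polyadenylation signal lies downstream of the coding region. The cassette is flanked by β-globin insulator elements, bacterial rrnG and T7 terminators, and a synthetic poly(A) signal upstream of the enhancer, all of which help isolate the expression unit from read-through transcription. The construct is suited to producing the viral methyltransferase in mammalian cells for biochemical, interaction or functional studies.
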