Features (pLannotate 1.2.2; 16 found; start..end, strand, type, name):
   1020..1141    -  polyA_signal   SV40 poly(A) signal: SV40 polyadenylation signal
   1164..1233    -  CDS            large T antigen (fragment): large T antigen from SV40 (simian virus 40)
   1256..1302    +  terminator     T7 terminator: transcription terminator for bacteriophage T7 RNA polymerase
   1332..1468    +  terminator     rrnG terminator: transcription terminator from the E. coli ribosomal RNA rrnG operon (Albrechtsen et al., 1991)
   1513..1584    +  misc_feature   3' β-globin insulator: insulator downstream of the human β-globin locus (Farrell et al., 2002)
   1810..2398    -  rep_origin     ori: high-copy-number ColE1/pMB1/pBR322/pUC origin of replication
   2570..2634    -  CDS            bla(M) (fragment): β-lactamase lacking the signal sequence; bla(M); allows cytosolic expression of β-lactamase
   3144..4004    +  CDS            AmpR: β-lactamase; bla; confers resistance to ampicillin, carbenicillin, and related antibiotics
   4017..4153    +  terminator     rrnG terminator: transcription terminator from the E. coli ribosomal RNA rrnG operon (Albrechtsen et al., 1991)
   4305..4376    +  misc_feature   5' β-globin insulator: insulator upstream of the human β-globin locus (Farrell et al., 2002)
   4381..4427    -  terminator     T7 terminator: transcription terminator for bacteriophage T7 RNA polymerase
   4445..4493    -  polyA_signal   poly(A) signal: synthetic polyadenylation signal
   4574..4877    +  enhancer       CMV enhancer: human cytomegalovirus immediate early enhancer
   4950..4967    -  promoter       CMV promoter (fragment): human cytomegalovirus (CMV) immediate early promoter
   5030..5081    +  promoter       CMVd2 promoter: truncated human cytomegalovirus (CMV) immediate early promoter that yields moderately reduced expression relative to the full-length promoter
   5108..895     +  CDS            rep (fragment) (across the origin): R1AB_IBVK - Protein inferred from homology: Swiss-Prot protein existence level 3. NendoU is a Mn(2+)-dependent, uridylate-specific enzyme, which leaves 2'-3'-cyclic phosphates 5' to the cleaved bond. From Avian infectious bronchitis virus (strain KB8523) (IBV).
>Addgene plasmid #152985 | pGBW-m4133547 | depositor full sequence | sequence record 295997 | Full Sequence
CACCATGTCCTCACAAGCGTGGCAGCCAGGCGTAGCAATGCCTAATTTATACAAGATGCAGCGGATGCTC
CTTGAAAAATGCGACCTACAGAACTATGGAGATAGTGCTACATTGCCCAAGGGGATAATGATGAATGTGG
CCAAATATACCCAACTGTGTCAGTACCTGAACACTCTCACGCTGGCCGTTCCGTACAACATGAGGGTGAT
TCATTTTGGTGCCGGCAGCGACAAGGGAGTCGCTCCCGGGACCGCTGTGCTGCGACAGTGGCTTCCTACA
GGCACTCTGCTAGTGGATTCTGATTTGAATGACTTCGTCAGCGACGCAGACTCGACCCTCATCGGAGATT
GTGCGACTGTTCACACAGCCAACAAATGGGACCTGATCATTTCCGATATGTATGATCCAAAGACCAAAAA
TGTCACGAAGGAGAACGACTCAAAGGAGGGTTTCTTTACGTACATCTGCGGGTTCATCCAACAGAAACTT
GCACTGGGCGGAAGTGTGGCAATTAAAATAACAGAACACTCTTGGAACGCCGACCTATACAAGCTTATGG
GTCATTTTGCTTGGTGGACCGCCTTTGTTACTAATGTAAACGCTTCAAGCTCCGAGGCCTTCCTGATAGG
TTGTAATTATTTAGGCAAGCCTAGAGAGCAGATTGATGGGTATGTGATGCACGCAAATTACATCTTCTGG
CGCAACACAAATCCAATTCAGCTCAGTTCTTATTCACTGTTTGATATGAGCAAATTCCCCCTTAAACTGA
GAGGCACTGCCGTCATGTCCTTGAAGGAAGGACAAATCAACGATATGATCTTGTCTCTCCTTAGCAAGGG
GCGTTTGATTATTAGGGAGAACAATCGGGTGGTGATCTCATCGGACGTTCTGGTCAACAATGAAAACCTT
TACTTTCAGTCGAAAGAAACCGCGGCAGCTAAGTTCGAGAGGCAGCACATGGACAGTTAAGCTAGCTTGA
CTGACTGAGATACAGCGTACCTTCAGCTCACAGACATGATAAGATACATTGATGAGTTTGGACAAACCAC
AACTAGAATGCAGTGAAAAAAATGCTTTATTTGTGAAATTTGTGATGCTATTGCTTTATTTGTAACCATT
ATAAGCTGCAATAAACAAGTTAACAACAACAATTGCATTCATTTTATGTTTCAGGTTCAGGGGGAGGTGT
GGGAGGTTTTTTAAAGCAAGTAAAACCTCTACAAATGTGGTATTGGCCCATCTCTATCGGTATCGTAGCA
TAACCCCTTGGGGCCTCTAAACGGGTCTTGAGGGGTTTTTTGTGCCCCTCGGGCCGGATTGCTATCTACC
GGCATTGGCGCAGAAAAAAATGCCTGATGCGACGCTGCGCGTCTTATACTCCCACATATGCCAGATTCAG
CAACGGATACGGCTTCCCCAACTTGCCCACTTCCATACGTGTCCTCCTTACCAGAAATTTATCCTTAAGG
TCGTCAGCTATCCTGCAGGCGATCTCTCGATTTCGATCAAGACATTCCTTTAATGGTCTTTTCTGGACAC
CACTAGGGGTCAGAAGTAGTTCATCAAACTTTCTTCCCTCCCTAATCTCATTGGTTACCTTGGGCTATCG
AAACTTAATTAACCAGTCAAGTCAGCTACTTGGCGAGATCGACTTGTCTGGGTTTCGACTACGCTCAGAA
TTGCGTCAGTCAAGTTCGATCTGGTCCTTGCTATTGCACCCGTTCTCCGATTACGAGTTTCATTTAAATC
ATGTGAGCAAAAGGCCAGCAAAAGGCCAGGAACCGTAAAAAGGCCGCGTTGCTGGCGTTTTTCCATAGGC
TCCGCCCCCCTGACGAGCATCACAAAAATCGACGCTCAAGTCAGAGGTGGCGAAACCCGACAGGACTATA
AAGATACCAGGCGTTTCCCCCTGGAAGCTCCCTCGTGCGCTCTCCTGTTCCGACCCTGCCGCTTACCGGA
TACCTGTCCGCCTTTCTCCCTTCGGGAAGCGTGGCGCTTTCTCATAGCTCACGCTGTAGGTATCTCAGTT
CGGTGTAGGTCGTTCGCTCCAAGCTGGGCTGTGTGCACGAACCCCCCGTTCAGCCCGACCGCTGCGCCTT
ATCCGGTAACTATCGTCTTGAGTCCAACCCGGTAAGACACGACTTATCGCCACTGGCAGCAGCCACTGGT
AACAGGATTAGCAGAGCGAGGTATGTAGGCGGTGCTACAGAGTTCTTGAAGTGGTGGCCTAACTACGGCT
ACACTAGAAGAACAGTATTTGGTATCTGCGCTCTGCTGAAGCCAGTTACCTTCGGAAAAAGAGTTGGTAG
CTCTTGATCCGGCAAACAAACCACCGCTGGTAGCGGTGGTTTTTTTGTTTGCAAGCAGCAGATTACGCGC
AGAAAAAAAGGATCTCAAGAAGATCCTTTGATCTTTTCTACGGGGTCTGACGCTCAGTGGAACGAAAACT
CACGTTAAGGGATTTTGGTCATGAGATTATCAAAAAGGATCTTCACCTAGATCCTTTTAAATTAAAAATG
AAGTTTTAAATCAATCTAAAGTATATATGAGTAAACTTGGTCTGACAGTTACCAATGCTTAATCAGTGAG
GCACCTATCTCAGCGATCTGTCTATTTCGTTCATCCATAGTTGCATTTAAATTTCCGAACTCTCCAAGGC
CCTCGTCGGAAAATCTTCAAACCTTTCGTCCGATCCATCTTGCAGGCTACCTCTCGAACGAACTATCGCA
AGTCTCTTGGCCGGCCTTGCGCCTTGGCTATTGCTTGGCAGCGCCTATCGCCAGGTATTACTCCAATCCC
GAATATCCGAGATCGGGATCACCCGAGAGAAGTTCAACCTACATCCTCAATCCCGATCTATCCGAGATCC
GAGGAATATCGAAATCGGGGCGCGCCTGGTGTACCGAGAACGATCCTCTCAGTGCGAGTCTCGACGATCC
ATATCGTTGCTTGGCAGTCAGCCAGTCGGAATCCAGCTTGGGACCCAGGAAGTCCAATCGTCAGATATTG
TACTCAAGCCTGGTCACGGCAGCGTACCGATCTGTTTAAACCTAGATATTGATAGTCTGATCGGTCAACG
TATAATCGAGTCCTAGCTTTTGCAAACATCTATCAAGAGACAGGATCAGCAGGAGGCTTTCGCATGAGTA
TTCAACATTTCCGTGTCGCCCTTATTCCCTTTTTTGCGGCATTTTGCCTTCCTGTTTTTGCTCACCCAGA
AACGCTGGTGAAAGTAAAAGATGCTGAAGATCAGTTGGGTGCGCGAGTGGGTTACATCGAACTGGATCTC
AACAGCGGTAAGATCCTTGAGAGTTTTCGCCCCGAAGAACGCTTTCCAATGATGAGCACTTTTAAAGTTC
TGCTATGTGGCGCGGTATTATCCCGTATTGACGCCGGGCAAGAGCAACTCGGTCGCCGCATACACTATTC
TCAGAATGACTTGGTTGAGTATTCACCAGTCACAGAAAAGCATCTTACGGATGGCATGACAGTAAGAGAA
TTATGCAGTGCTGCCATAACCATGAGTGATAACACTGCGGCCAACTTACTTCTGACAACGATTGGAGGAC
CGAAGGAGCTAACCGCTTTTTTGCACAACATGGGGGATCATGTAACTCGCCTTGATCGTTGGGAACCGGA
GCTGAATGAAGCCATACCAAACGACGAGCGTGACACCACGATGCCTGTAGCAATGGCAACAACCTTGCGT
AAACTATTAACTGGCGAACTACTTACTCTAGCTTCCCGGCAACAGTTGATAGACTGGATGGAGGCGGATA
AAGTTGCAGGACCACTTCTGCGCTCGGCCCTTCCGGCTGGCTGGTTTATTGCTGATAAATCTGGAGCCGG
TGAGCGTGGGTCTCGCGGTATCATTGCAGCACTGGGGCCAGATGGTAAGCCCTCCCGTATCGTAGTTATC
TACACGACGGGGAGTCAGGCAACTATGGATGAACGAAATAGACAGATCGCTGAGATAGGTGCCTCACTGA
TTAAGCATTGGTAACCGATTCTAGGTGCATTGGCGCAGAAAAAAATGCCTGATGCGACGCTGCGCGTCTT
ATACTCCCACATATGCCAGATTCAGCAACGGATACGGCTTCCCCAACTTGCCCACTTCCATACGTGTCCT
CCTTACCAGAAATTTATCCTTAAGATCCCGAATCGTTTAAACTCGACTCTGGCTCTATCGAATCTCCGTC
GTTTCGAGCTTACGCGAACAGCCGTGGCGCTCATTTGCTCGTCGGGCATCGAATCTCGTCAGCTATCGTC
AGCTTACCTTTTTGGCAGCGATCGCGGCTCCCGACATCTTGGACCATTAGCTCCACAGGTATCTTCTTCC
CTCTAGTGGTCATAACAGCAGCTTCAGCTACCTCTCAATTCAAAAAACCCCTCAAGACCCGTTTAGAGGC
CCCAAGGGGTTATGCTATCAATCGTTGCGTTACACACACAAAAAACCAACACACATCCATCTTCGATGGA
TAGCGATTTTATTATCTAACTGCTGATCGAGTGTAGCCAGATCTAGTAATCAATTACGGGGTCATTAGTT
CATAGCCCATATATGGAGTTCCGCGTTACATAACTTACGGTAAATGGCCCGCCTGGCTGACCGCCCAACG
ACCCCCGCCCATTGACGTCAATAATGACGTATGTTCCCATAGTAACGCCAATAGGGACTTTCCATTGACG
TCAATGGGTGGAGTATTTACGGTAAACTGCCCACTTGGCAGTACATCAAGTGTATCATATGCCAAGTACG
CCCCCTATTGACGTCAATGACGGTAAATGGCCCGCCTGGCATTATGCCCAGTACATGACCTTATGGGACT
TTCCTACTTGGCAGTACATCTACGTATTAGTCATCGCTATTACCATGCTGATGCGGTTTTGGCAGTACAT
CAATGGGCGTGGATAGCGGTTTGACTCACGGGGATTTCCAAGTCTCCACCCCATTGACGTCAATGGGAGT
TTGTTTTGGCACCAAAATCAACGGGACTTTCCAAAATGTCGTAACAACTCCGCCCCATTGACGCAAATGG
GCGGTAGGCGTGTACGGTGGGAGGTCTATATAAGCAGAGCTGGTTTAGTGAACCGTCAGATCAGATCTTT
GTCGATCCTACCATCCACTCGACACACCCGCCAGCGGCCGC
